>Addgene plasmid #76772 | BUB1 gRNA (BRDN0001147751) | addgene full sequence | sequence record 186476 | Addgene Assembled Sequence
CCCGGGTGCAAAGATGGATAAAGTTTTAAACAGAGAGGAATCTTTGCAGCTAATGGACCTTCTAGGTCTT
GAAAGGAGTGGGAATTGGCTCCGGTGCCCGTCAGTGGGCAGAGCGCACATCGCCCACAGTCCCCGAGAAG
TTGGGGGGAGGGGTCGGCAATTGATCCGGTGCCTAGAGAAGGTGGCGCGGGGTAAACTGGGAAAGTGATG
TCGTGTACTGGCTCCGCCTTTTTCCCGAGGGTGGGGGAGAACCGTATATAAGTGCAGTAGTCGCCGTGAA
CGTTCTTTTTCGCAACGGGTTTGCCGCCAGAACACAGGTAAGTGCCGTGTGTGGTTCCCGCGGGCCTGGC
CTCTTTACGGGTTATGGCCCTTGCGTGCCTTGAATTACTTCCACCTGGCTGCAGTACGTGATTCTTGATC
CCGAGCTTCGGGTTGGAAGTGGGTGGGAGAGTTCGAGGCCTTGCGCTTAAGGAGCCCCTTCGCCTCGTGC
TTGAGTTGAGGCCTGGCCTGGGCGCTGGGGCCGCCGCGTGCGAATCTGGTGGCACCTTCGCGCCTGTCTC
GCTGCTTTCGATAAGTCTCTAGCCATTTAAAATTTTTGATGACCTGCTGCGACGCTTTTTTTCTGGCAAG
ATAGTCTTGTAAATGCGGGCCAAGATCTGCACACTGGTATTTCGGTTTTTGGGGCCGCGGGCGGCGACGG
GGCCCGTGCGTCCCAGCGCACATGTTCGGCGAGGCGGGGCCTGCGAGCGCGGCCACCGAGAATCGGACGG
GGGTAGTCTCAAGCTGGCCGGCCTGCTCTGGTGCCTGGCCTCGCGCCGCCGTGTATCGCCCCGCCCTGGG
CGGCAAGGCTGGCCCGGTCGGCACCAGTTGCGTGAGCGGAAAGATGGCCGCTTCCCGGCCCTGCTGCAGG
GAGCTCAAAATGGAGGACGCGGCGCTCGGGAGAGCGGGCGGGTGAGTCACCCACACAAAGGAAAAGGGCC
TTTCCGTCCTCAGCCGTCGCTTCATGTGACTCCACGGAGTACCGGGCGCCGTCCAGGCACCTCGATTAGT
TCTCGAGCTTTTGGAGTACGTCGTCTTTAGGTTGGGGGGAGGGGTTTTATGCGATGGAGTTTCCCCACAC
TGAGTGGGTGGAGACTGAAGTTAGGCCAGCTTGGCACTTGATGTAATTCTCCTTGGAATTTGCCCTTTTT
GAGTTTGGATCTTGGTTCATTCTCAAGCCTCAGACAGTGGTTCAAAGTTTTTTTCTTCCATTTCAGGTGT
CGTGACGTACGGCCACCATGACCGAGTACAAGCCCACGGTGCGCCTCGCCACCCGCGACGACGTCCCCAG
GGCCGTACGCACCCTCGCCGCCGCGTTCGCCGACTACCCCGCCACGCGCCACACCGTCGATCCGGACCGC
CACATCGAGCGGGTCACCGAGCTGCAAGAACTCTTCCTCACGCGCGTCGGGCTCGACATCGGCAAGGTGT
GGGTCGCGGACGACGGCGCCGCCGTGGCGGTCTGGACCACGCCGGAGAGCGTCGAAGCGGGGGCGGTGTT
CGCCGAGATCGGCCCGCGCATGGCCGAGTTGAGCGGTTCCCGGCTGGCCGCGCAGCAACAGATGGAAGGC
CTCCTGGCGCCGCACCGGCCCAAGGAGCCCGCGTGGTTCCTGGCCACCGTCGGAGTCTCGCCCGACCACC
AGGGCAAGGGTCTGGGCAGCGCCGTCGTGCTCCCCGGAGTGGAGGCGGCCGAGCGCGCCGGGGTGCCCGC
CTTCCTGGAGACCTCCGCGCCCCGCAACCTCCCCTTCTACGAGCGGCTCGGCTTCACCGTCACCGCCGAC
GTCGAGGTGCCCGAAGGACCGCGCACCTGGTGCATGACCCGCAAGCCCGGTGCCTGAACGCGTTAAGTCG
ACAATCAACCTCTGGATTACAAAATTTGTGAAAGATTGACTGGTATTCTTAACTATGTTGCTCCTTTTAC
GCTATGTGGATACGCTGCTTTAATGCCTTTGTATCATGCTATTGCTTCCCGTATGGCTTTCATTTTCTCC
TCCTTGTATAAATCCTGGTTGCTGTCTCTTTATGAGGAGTTGTGGCCCGTTGTCAGGCAACGTGGCGTGG
TGTGCACTGTGTTTGCTGACGCAACCCCCACTGGTTGGGGCATTGCCACCACCTGTCAGCTCCTTTCCGG
GACTTTCGCTTTCCCCCTCCCTATTGCCACGGCGGAACTCATCGCCGCCTGCCTTGCCCGCTGCTGGACA
GGGGCTCGGCTGTTGGGCACTGACAATTCCGTGGTGTTGTCGGGGAAATCATCGTCCTTTCCTTGGCTGC
TCGCCTGTGTTGCCACCTGGATTCTGCGCGGGACGTCCTTCTGCTACGTCCCTTCGGCCCTCAATCCAGC
GGACCTTCCTTCCCGCGGCCTGCTGCCGGCTCTGCGGCCTCTTCCGCGTCTTCGCCTTCGCCCTCAGACG
AGTCGGATCTCCCTTTGGGCCGCCTCCCCGCGTCGACTTTAAGACCAATGACTTACAAGGCAGCTGTAGA
TCTTAGCCACTTTTTAAAAGAAAAGGGGGGACTGGAAGGGCTAATTCACTCCCAACGAAGACAAGATCTG
CTTTTTGCTTGTACTGGGTCTCTCTGGTTAGACCAGATCTGAGCCTGGGAGCTCTCTGGCTAACTAGGGA
ACCCACTGCTTAAGCCTCAATAAAGCTTGCCTTGAGTGCTTCAAGTAGTGTGTGCCCGTCTGTTGTGTGA
CTCTGGTAACTAGAGATCCCTCAGACCCTTTTAGTCAGTGTGGAAAATCTCTAGCAGTACGTATAGTAGT
TCATGTCATCTTATTATTCAGTATTTATAACTTGCAAAGAAATGAATATCAGAGAGTGAGAGGAACTTGT
TTATTGCAGCTTATAATGGTTACAAATAAAGCAATAGCATCACAAATTTCACAAATAAAGCATTTTTTTC
ACTGCATTCTAGTTGTGGTTTGTCCAAACTCATCAATGTATCTTATCATGTCTGGCTCTAGCTATCCCGC
CCCTAACTCCGCCCATCCCGCCCCTAACTCCGCCCAGTTCCGCCCATTCTCCGCCCCATGGCTGACTAAT
TTTTTTTATTTATGCAGAGGCCGAGGCCGCCTCGGCCTCTGAGCTATTCCAGAAGTAGTGAGGAGGCTTT
TTTGGAGGCCTAGGGACGTACCCAATTCGCCCTATAGTGAGTCGTATTACGCGCGCTCACTGGCCGTCGT
TTTACAACGTCGTGACTGGGAAAACCCTGGCGTTACCCAACTTAATCGCCTTGCAGCACATCCCCCTTTC
GCCAGCTGGCGTAATAGCGAAGAGGCCCGCACCGATCGCCCTTCCCAACAGTTGCGCAGCCTGAATGGCG
AATGGG
[124 nt withheld, positions 3367-3490]
C
[91 nt withheld, positions 3492-3582]
A
[49 nt withheld, positions 3584-3632]
CCTTTGACGTTGGAGTCCACGTTCTTT
[37 nt withheld, positions 3660-3696]
ACCCTATCTCGGTCTATTCTTTTGATTTATAAGGGATTTTGCCGATTTCGGCCTATTGGTTAAAAAATGA
GCTGATTTAACAAAAATTTAACGCGAATTTTAACAAAATATTAACGCTTACAATTTAGGTGGCACTTTTC
GGGGAAATGTGCGCGGAACCCCTATTTGTTTATTTTTCTAAATACATTCAAATATGTATCCGCTCATGAG
ACAATAACCCTGATAAATGCTTCAATAATATTGAAAAAGGAAGAGTATGAGTATTCAACATTTCCGTGTC
GCCCTTATTCCCTTTTTTGCGGCATTTTGCCTTCCTGTTTTTGCTCACCCAGAAACGCTGGTGAAAGTAA
AAGATGCTGAAGATCAGTTGGGTGCACGAGTGGGTTACATCGAACTGGATCTCAACAGCGGTAAGATCCT
TGAGAGTTTTCGCCCCGAAGAACGTTTTCCAATGATGAGCACTTTTAAAGTTCTGCTATGTGGCGCGGTA
TTATCCCGTATTGACGCCGGGCAAGAGCAACTCGGTCGCCGCATACACTATTCTCAGAATGACTTGGTTG
AGTACTCACCAGTCACAGAAAAGCATCTTACGGATGGCATGACAGTAAGAGAATTATGCAGTGCTGCCAT
AACCATGAGTGATAACACTGCGGCCAACTTACTTCTGACAACGATCGGAGGACCGAAGGAGCTAACCGCT
TTTTTGCACAACATGGGGGATCATGTAACTCGCCTTGATCGTTGGGAACCGGAGCTGAATGAAGCCATAC
CAAACGACGAGCGTGACACCACGATGCCTGTAGCAATGGCAACAACGTTGCGCAAACTATTAACTGGCGA
ACTACTTACTCTAGCTTCCCGGCAACAATTAATAGACTGGATGGAGGCGGATAAAGTTGCAGGACCACTT
CTGCGCTCGGCCCTTCCGGCTGGCTGGTTTATTGCTGATAAATCTGGAGCCGGTGAGCGTGGGTCTCGCG
GTATCATTGCAGCACTGGGGCCAGATGGTAAGCCCTCCCGTATCGTAGTTATCTACACGACGGGGAGTCA
GGCAACTATGGATGAACGAAATAGACAGATCGCTGAGATAGGTGCCTCACTGATTAAGCATTGGTAACTG
TCAGACCAAGTTTACTCATATATACTTTAGATTGATTTAAAACTTCATTTTTAATTTAAAAGGATCTAGG
TGAAGATCCTTTTTGATAATCTCATGACCAAAATCCCTTAACGTGAGTTTTCGTTCCACTGAGCGTCAGA
CCCCGTAGAAAAGATCAAAGGATCTTCTTGAGATCCTTTTTTTCTGCGCGTAATCTGCTGCTTGCAAACA
AAAAAACCACCGCTACCAGCGGTGGTTTGTTTGCCGGATCAAGAGCTACCAACTCTTTTTCCGAAGGTAA
CTGGCTTCAGCAGAGCGCAGATACCAAATACTGTTCTTCTAGTGTAGCCGTAGTTAGGCCACCACTTCAA
GAACTCTGTAGCACCGCCTACATACCTCGCTCTGCTAATCCTGTTACCAGTGGCTGCTGCCAGTGGCGAT
AAGTCGTGTCTTACCGGGTTGGACTCAAGACGATAGTTACCGGATAAGGCGCAGCGGTCGGGCTGAACGG
GGGGTTCGTGCACACAGCCCAGCTTGGAGCGAACGACCTACACCGAACTGAGATACCTACAGCGTGAGCT
ATGAGAAAGCGCCACGCTTCCCGAAGGGAGAAAGGCGGACAGGTATCCGGTAAGCGGCAGGGTCGGAACA
GGAGAGCGCACGAGGGAGCTTCCAGGGGGAAACGCCTGGTATCTTTATAGTCCTGTCGGGTTTCGCCACC
TCTGACTTGAGCGTCGATTTTTGTGATGCTCGTCAGGGGGGCGGAGCCTATGGAAAAACGCCAGCAACGC
GGCCTTTTTACGGTTCCTGGCCTTTTGCTGGCCTTTTGCTCACATGTTCTTTCCTGCGTTATCCCCTGAT
TCTGTGGATAACCGTATTACCGCCTTTGAGTGAGCTGATACCGCTCGCCGCAGCCGAACGACCGAGCGCA
GCGAGTCAGTGAGCGAGGAAGCGGAAGAGCGCCCAATACGCAAACCGCCTCTCCCCGCGCGTTGGCCGAT
TCATTAATGCAGCTGGCACGACAGGTTTCCCGACTGGAAAGCGGGCAGTGAGCGCAACGCAATTAATGTG
AGTTAGCTCACTCATTAGGCACCCCAGGCTTTACACTTTATGCTTCCGGCTCGTATGTTGTGTGGAATTG
TGAGCGGATAACAATTTCACACAGGAAACAGCTATGACCATGATTACGCCAAGCGCGCAATTAACCCTCA
CTAAAGGGAACAAAAGCTGGAGCTGCAAGCTTAATGTAGTCTTATGCAATACTCTTGTAGTCTTGCAACA
TGGTAACGATGAGTTAGCAACATGCCTTACAAGGAGAGAAAAAGCACCGTGCATGCCGATTGGTGGAAGT
AAGGTGGTACGATCGTGCCTTATTAGGAAGGCAACAGACGGGTCTGACATGGATTGGACGAACCACTGAA
TTGCCGCATTGCAGAGATATTGTATTTAAGTGCCTAGCTCGATACATAAACGGGTCTCTCTGGTTAGACC
AGATCTGAGCCTGGGAGCTCTCTGGCTAACTAGGGAACCCACTGCTTAAGCCTCAATAAAGCTTGCCTTG
AGTGCTTCAAGTAGTGTGTGCCCGTCTGTTGTGTGACTCTGGTAACTAGAGATCCCTCAGACCCTTTTAG
TCAGTGTGGAAAATCTCTAGCAGTGGCGCCCGAACAGGGACTTGAAAGCGAAAGGGAAACCAGAGGAGCT
CTCTCGACGCAGGACTCGGCTTGCTGAAGCGCGCACGGCAAGAGGCGAGGGGCGGCGACTGGTGAGTACG
CCAAAAATTTTGACTAGCGGAGGCTAGAAGGAGAGAGATGGGTGCGAGAGCGTCAGTATTAAGCGGGGGA
GAATTAGATCGCGATGGGAAAAAATTCGGTTAAGGCCAGGGGGAAAGAAAAAATATAAATTAAAACATAT
AGTATGGGCAAGCAGGGAGCTAGAACGATTCGCAGTTAATCCTGGCCTGTTAGAAACATCAGAAGGCTGT
AGACAAATACTGGGACAGCTACAACCATCCCTTCAGACAGGATCAGAAGAACTTAGATCATTATATAATA
CAGTAGCAACCCTCTATTGTGTGCATCAAAGGATAGAGATAAAAGACACCAAGGAAGCTTTAGACAAGAT
AGAGGAAGAGCAAAACAAAAGTAAGACCACCGCACAGCAAGCGGCCGCTGATCTTCAGACCTGGAGGAGG
AGATATGAGGGACAATTGGAGAAGTGAATTATATAAATATAAAGTAGTAAAAATTGAACCATTAGGAGTA
GCACCCACCAAGGCAAAGAGAAGAGTGGTGCAGAGAGAAAAAAGAGCAGTGGGAATAGGAGCTTTGTTCC
TTGGGTTCTTGGGAGCAGCAGGAAGCACTATGGGCGCAGCGTCAATGACGCTGACGGTACAGGCCAGACA
ATTATTGTCTGGTATAGTGCAGCAGCAGAACAATTTGCTGAGGGCTATTGAGGCGCAACAGCATCTGTTG
CAACTCACAGTCTGGGGCATCAAGCAGCTCCAGGCAAGAATCCTGGCTGTGGAAAGATACCTAAAGGATC
AACAGCTCCTGGGGATTTGGGGTTGCTCTGGAAAACTCATTTGCACCACTGCTGTGCCTTGGAATGCTAG
TTGGAGTAATAAATCTCTGGAACAGATTTGGAATCACACGACCTGGATGGAGTGGGACAGAGAAATTAAC
AATTACACAAGCTTAATACACTCCTTAATTGAAGAATCGCAAAACCAGCAAGAAAAGAATGAACAAGAAT
TATTGGAATTAGATAAATGGGCAAGTTTGTGGAATTGGTTTAACATAACAAATTGGCTGTGGTATATAAA
ATTATTCATAATGATAGTAGGAGGCTTGGTAGGTTTAAGAATAGTTTTTGCTGTACTTTCTATAGTGAAT
AGAGTTAGGCAGGGATATTCACCATTATCGTTTCAGACCCACCTCCCAACCCCGAGGGGACCCAGAGAGG
GCCTATTTCCCATGATTCCTTCATATTTGCATATACGATACAAGGCTGTTAGAGAGATAATTAGAATTAA
TTTGACTGTAAACACAAAGATATTAGTACAAAATACGTGACGTAGAAAGTAATAATTTCTTGGGTAGTTT
GCAGTTTTAAAATTATGTTTTAAAATGGACTATCATATGCTTACCGTAACTTGAAAGTATTTCGATTTCT
TGGCTTTATATATCTTGTGGAAAGGACGAAACACCGCAAGGAGAAGCTTATTCGTGGTTTTAGAGCTAGA
AATAGCAAGTTAAAATAAGGCTAGTCCGTTATCAACTTGAAAAAGTGGCACCGAGTCGGTGCTTTTTTAA
GCTTGGCGTAACTAGATCTTGAGACAAATGGCAGTATTCATCCACAATTTTAAAAGAAAAGGGGGGATTG
GGGGGTACAGTGCAGGGGAAAGAATAGTAGACATAATAGCAACAGACATACAAACTAAAGAATTACAAAA
ACAAATTACAAAAATTCAAAATTTTCGGGTTTATTACAGGGACAGCAGAGATCCACTTTGGCGCCGGCTC
GAGGGGG
Features (pLannotate 1.2.2; 29 found; start..end, strand, type, name):
     14..80      +  CDS            small t antigen (fragment): SV40 (simian virus 40) small t antigen
    106..317     +  promoter       EF-1α core promoter: core promoter for human elongation factor EF-1α
    318..1256    +  intron         EF-1α intron A: intron upstream of the start codon of human EF-1α
   1278..1877    +  CDS            PuroR (fragment): puromycin N-acetyltransferase; pac from Streptomyces; confers resistance to puromycin
   1893..2481    +  misc_feature   WPRE: woodchuck hepatitis virus posttranscriptional regulatory element
   2532..2551    +  misc_feature   cPPT/CTS (fragment): central polypurine tract and central termination sequence of HIV-1
   2553..2786    +  LTR            3' LTR (ΔU3): self-inactivating 3' long terminal repeat (LTR) from HIV-1
   2864..2985    +  polyA_signal   SV40 poly(A) signal: SV40 polyadenylation signal
   3025..3160    +  rep_origin     SV40 ori: SV40 origin of replication
   3181..3199    -  promoter       T7 promoter: promoter for bacteriophage T7 RNA polymerase
   3207..3362    +  CDS            lacZα (fragment): LacZα fragment of β-galactosidase; lacZ fragment
   3367..3795    +  rep_origin     f1 ori (sequence partly withheld): f1 bacteriophage origin of replication; arrow indicates direction of (+) strand synthesis
   3848..3952    +  promoter       AmpR promoter: bla
   3953..4813    +  CDS            AmpR: β-lactamase; bla; confers resistance to ampicillin, carbenicillin, and related antibiotics
   4984..5572    +  rep_origin     ori: high-copy-number ColE1/pMB1/pBR322/pUC origin of replication
   5755..5847    +  CDS            lacI (fragment): lac repressor; lacI; The lac repressor binds to the lac operator to inhibit transcription in E. coli. This inhibition can be relieved by adding lactose or isopropyl-β-D-thiogalactopyranoside (IPTG).
   5860..5881    +  protein_bind   CAP binding site: CAP binding activates transcription in the presence of cAMP. E. coli catabolite activator protein
   5896..5926    +  promoter       lac promoter: promoter for the E. coli lac operon
   5934..5950    +  protein_bind   lac operator: The lac repressor binds to the lac operator to inhibit transcription in E. coli. This inhibition can be relieved by adding lactose or isopropyl-β-D-thiogalactopyranoside (IPTG). lac repressor encoded by lacI
   5995..6013    +  promoter       T3 promoter: promoter for bacteriophage T3 RNA polymerase
   6041..6267    +  promoter       RSV promoter: Rous sarcoma virus enhancer/promoter
   6268..6448    +  LTR            5' LTR (truncated): truncated 5' long terminal repeat (LTR) from HIV-1
   6495..6620    +  misc_feature   HIV-1 Ψ: packaging signal of human immunodeficiency virus type 1
   6604..6967    +  CDS            HIV-1 gag (fragment): gag protein from human immunodeficiency virus 1; gag
   7113..7346    +  misc_feature   RRE: The Rev response element (RRE) of HIV-1 allows for Rev-dependent mRNA export from the nucleus to the cytoplasm.
   7723..7749    +  CDS            Rev (fragment): human immunodeficiency virus 1 (HIV-1) Rev protein; rev; enhances nuclear export of unspliced and incompletely spliced viral mRNAs
   7753..7993    +  promoter       U6 promoter: RNA polymerase III promoter for human U6 snRNA
   8023..8098    +  misc_RNA       gRNA scaffold: guide RNA scaffold for the Streptococcus pyogenes CRISPR/Cas9 system
   8154..8271    +  misc_feature   cPPT/CTS: central polypurine tract and central termination sequence of HIV-1
