[The description below was written by a language model from this plasmid's Addgene catalogue record and pLannotate feature annotations shown in this document.]
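Description:
BUB1 gRNA (BRDN0001147751) is a third-generation lentiviral guide RNA plasmid built on the lentiGuide-Puro backbone and designed to target the human BUB1 gene for CRISPR-Cas9 editing in mammalian cells. It is an 8,323 nt plasmid maintained in E. coli at high copy through a ColE1/pUC-type origin, with ampicillin resistance supplied by β-lactamase. An f1 origin and remnants of a lac/lacZα cloning region with T3 and T7 promoters are also present in the bacterial portion, along with an SV40 origin and SV40 poly(A) signal downstream of the viral cassette.

The transfer cassette is driven by an RSV promoter fused to a truncated HIV-1 5' LTR, which makes genomic RNA production Tat-independent. This is followed by the Ψ packaging signal with a partial gag sequence, the Rev response element for Rev-dependent nuclear export, and a cPPT/CTS element. A self-inactivating ΔU3 3' LTR closes the provirus.

Within this frame, a human U6 RNA polymerase III promoter transcribes the BUB1-specific spacer joined to the Streptococcus pyogenes guide RNA scaffold. A separate EF-1α promoter with its intron A drives puromycin N-acetyltransferase, stabilised by a WPRE, so that transduced cells can be selected with puromycin.

The guide was designed against several BUB1 reference transcripts and belongs to a human kinome gRNA collection. The plasmid does not encode Cas9, so it must be paired with a separate Cas9 vector or used in cells that already express the nuclease, typically for knockout or loss-of-function studies of BUB1.
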