Addgene plasmid #76772: BUB1 gRNA (BRDN0001147751)
Purpose: 3rd generation lentiviral gRNA plasmid targeting human BUB1
Depositing lab: John Doench & David Root. Depositing organization: Broad Institute. Publication: Optimized sgRNA design to maximize activity and minimize off-target effects of CRISPR-Cas9. Doench JG, Fusi N, Sullender M, Hegde M, Vaimberg EW, Donovan KF, Smith I, Tothova Z, Wilen C, Orchard R, Virgin HW, Listgarten J, Root DE. Nat Biotechnol. 2016 Jan 18. doi: 10.1038/nbt.3437. PubMed 26780180.
Backbone
  Vector backbone: lentiGuide-Puro
  Backbone manufacturer: Zhang Lab (Addgene plasmid # 52963)
  Vector type: Mammalian Expression, Lentiviral, CRISPR
  Selectable markers: Puromycin
Growth in bacteria
  Bacterial resistance: Ampicillin, 100 μg/mL
  Growth temperature: 37°C
  Growth strain: DH5alpha
  Copy number: High Copy
Gene/Insert
  Gene/Insert name: BUB1 (alt names: BUB1; NM_001278616.1)
  gRNA/shRNA sequence: CAAGGAGAAGCTTATTCGTG
  Species: H. sapiens (human)
  Entrez Gene: BUB1 (a.k.a. BUB1A, BUB1L, hBUB1)
  Promoter: hU6
  Cloning method: Unknown
  Sequencing primers: 5′ U6-F; 3′ pS2-R
Terms and licenses: Academic/Nonprofit Terms; Industry Terms: Not Available to Industry
Depositor comments: The gRNA was designed to target the following Genbank reference sequence(s): NM_001278616.1,NM_001278617.1,NM_004336.4. Note that this plasmid does NOT contain Cas9. It should be used in conjunction with lentiCas9-Blast (Addgene #52962) or otherwise with cell lines already expressing Cas9. Browse the full kinome gRNA library at http://www.addgene.org/pooled-library/broadgpp-human-kinome/ or visit http://www.broadinstitute.org/rnai/public/ for detailed protocols and information.
How to cite: BUB1 gRNA (BRDN0001147751) was a gift from John Doench & David Root (Addgene plasmid # 76772 ; http://n2t.net/addgene:76772 ; RRID:Addgene_76772)
