>Addgene plasmid #76772 | BUB1 gRNA (BRDN0001147751) | depositor partial sequence | sequence record 144232 | Target Sequence
CAAGGAGAAGCTTATTCGTG
