>Addgene plasmid #76772 | BUB1 gRNA (BRDN0001147751) | addgene partial sequence | sequence record 186475 | hU6-F
TAGAAAGTAATAATTTCTTGGGTAGTTTGCAGTTTTAAAATTATGTTTTAAAATGGACTATCATATGCTT
ACCGTAACTTGAAAGTATTTCGATTTCTTGGCTTTATATATCTTGTGGAAAGGACGAAACACCGCAAGGA
GAAGCTTATTCGTGGTTTTAGAGCTAGAAATAGCAAGTTAAAATAAGGCTAGTCCGTTATCAACTTGAAA
AAGTGGCACCGAGTCGGTGCTTTTTTAAGCTTGGCGTAACTAGATCTTGAGACAAATGGCAGTATTCATC
CACAATTTTAAAAGAAAAGGGGGGATTGGGGGGTACAGTGCAGGGGAAAGAATAGTAGACATAATAGCAA
CAGACATACAAACTAAAGAATTACAAAAACAAATTACAAAAATTCAAAATTTTCGGGTTTATTACAGGGA
CAGCAGAGATCCACTTTGGCGCCGGCTCGAGGGGGCCCGGGTGCAAAGATGGATAAAGTTTTAAACAGAG
AGGAATCTTTGCAGCTAATGGACCTTCTAGGTCTTGAAAGGAGTGGGAATTGGCTCCGGTGCCCGTCAGT
GGGCAGAGCG
